Addgene plasmid #214835: Non tagged Avidin
Purpose: This plasmid encodes a protein (Non tagged Avidin) that is used for generating functionalized magnetic beads for MagIC-cryo-EM, a method for single-particle cryo-EM analysis on magnetic beads.
Depositing lab: Hironori Funabiki. Depositing organization: Rockefeller University. Publication: MagIC-Cryo-EM, structural determination on magnetic beads for scarce macromolecules in heterogeneous samples. Arimura Y, Konishi HA, Funabiki H. eLife. 2025 May 20;13:RP103486. doi: 10.7554/eLife.103486. PubMed 40390365.
Backbone
  Vector backbone: pET21a
  Total vector size (bp): 5768
  Vector type: Bacterial Expression
Growth in bacteria
  Bacterial resistance: Ampicillin, 100 μg/mL
  Growth temperature: 37°C
  Growth strain: DH5alpha
  Copy number: High Copy
Gene/Insert
  Gene/Insert name: Non tagged Avidin
  Species: Streptomyces avidinii
  Insert size (bp): 387
  Promoter: T7
  Cloning method: Gateway Cloning
  Sequencing primers: 5′ TAATAAAAGCTTGCGGCCGCACTCG; 3′ GGAAGCAGCGGACGGTTTAACTTTG
Terms and licenses: Academic/Nonprofit Terms; Industry Terms: Not Available to Industry
Depositor comments: Please visit https://doi.org/10.1101/2024.01.21.576499 for bioRxiv preprint.
How to cite: Non tagged Avidin was a gift from Hironori Funabiki (Addgene plasmid # 214835 ; http://n2t.net/addgene:214835 ; RRID:Addgene_214835)
