[The description below was written by a language model from this plasmid's Addgene catalogue record and pLannotate feature annotations shown in this document.]
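Description:
Non tagged Avidin is a 5,768 bp bacterial expression plasmid built on the pET21a backbone for producing an untagged biotin-binding protein in E. coli. It is propagated through a ColE1/pBR322-type origin, accompanied by the bom region and the rop gene, and is selected with ampicillin through the β-lactamase (AmpR) cassette. An f1 phage origin is also present. The catalogue lists the plasmid as high copy, although rop normally moderates copy number in pBR322-derived vectors. Short tetracycline-resistance fragments in the annotation are non-functional backbone remnants.

The 387 bp insert comes from Streptomyces avidinii, and the feature table matches it to a fragment of streptavidin, so despite the name "Avidin" the encoded protein is a streptavidin segment rather than the full-length precursor. Each streptavidin subunit binds one biotin molecule very tightly. Expression is driven by a T7 promoter with an adjacent lac operator and the T7 gene 10 ribosome binding site, and transcription ends at the T7 terminator. The plasmid-borne lacI gene supplies repressor, so transcription requires a host providing T7 RNA polymerase and is induced with IPTG or lactose. A vector-derived His-tag sequence is annotated downstream of the coding region. Given the construct's name and the gap between the two features, it is presumably not translated as part of the product, though the record does not explicitly show a stop codon.

According to the depositor, the protein is used to generate functionalized magnetic beads for MagIC-cryo-EM, a method for single-particle cryo-EM analysis of macromolecules captured on magnetic beads.
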