Features (pLannotate 1.2.2; 19 found; start..end, strand, type, name):
    652..729     -  promoter       lacI promoter: lacI
    737..1016    -  CDS            TcR (fragment): tetracycline efflux protein; tet; confers resistance to tetracycline
   1038..1056    +  promoter       T7 promoter: promoter for bacteriophage T7 RNA polymerase
   1057..1081    +  protein_bind   lac operator: The lac repressor binds to the lac operator to inhibit transcription in E. coli. This inhibition can be relieved by adding lactose or isopropyl-β-D-thiogalactopyranoside (IPTG). lac repressor encoded by lacI
   1096..1118    +  RBS            RBS: efficient ribosome binding site from bacteriophage T7 gene 10 (Olins and Rangwala, 1989)
   1129..1509    +  CDS            SAV_STRAV (fragment): Experimental evidence at protein level: Swiss-Prot protein existence level 1. The biological function of streptavidin is not known. Forms a strong non-covalent specific complex with biotin (one molecule of biotin per subunit of streptavidin). From Streptomyces avidinii.
   1537..1554    +  CDS            9xHis (fragment): 9xHis affinity tag
   1564..1613    +  CDS            SET1 (fragment): solubility-enhancement tag derived from T7 phage gene 10B
   1621..1668    +  terminator     T7 terminator: transcription terminator for bacteriophage T7 RNA polymerase
   1705..2133    +  rep_origin     f1 ori (sequence partly withheld): f1 bacteriophage origin of replication; arrow indicates direction of (+) strand synthesis
   2186..2290    +  promoter       AmpR promoter: bla
   2291..3151    +  CDS            AmpR: β-lactamase; bla; confers resistance to ampicillin, carbenicillin, and related antibiotics
   3322..3910    +  rep_origin     ori: high-copy-number ColE1/pMB1/pBR322/pUC origin of replication
   4096..4235    -  misc_feature   bom: basis of mobility region from pBR322
   4337..4528    -  CDS            rop: Rop protein, which maintains plasmids at low copy number; rop
   4545..4925    +  CDS            YPB1_ECOLX: Protein predicted: Swiss-Prot protein existence level 4. From Escherichia coli.
   4997..5288    -  CDS            TcR (fragment): tetracycline efflux protein; tet; confers resistance to tetracycline
   5303..5324    -  protein_bind   CAP binding site: CAP binding activates transcription in the presence of cAMP. E. coli catabolite activator protein
   5337..651     -  CDS            lacI (across the origin): lac repressor; lacI; The lac repressor binds to the lac operator to inhibit transcription in E. coli. This inhibition can be relieved by adding lactose or isopropyl-β-D-thiogalactopyranoside (IPTG).
>Addgene plasmid #214835 | Non tagged Avidin | addgene full sequence | sequence record 423116 | Addgene NGS Result
TTCCCGTTCCGCTATCGGCTGAATTTGATTGCGAGTGAGATATTTATGCCAGCCAGCCAGACGCAGACGC
GCCGAGACAGAACTTAATGGGCCCGCTAACAGCGCGATTTGCTGGTGACCCAATGCGACCAGATGCTCCA
CGCCCAGTCGCGTACCGTCTTCATGGGAGAAAATAATACTGTTGATGGGTGTCTGGTCAGAGACATCAAG
AAATAACGCCGGAACATTAGTGCAGGCAGCTTCCACAGCAATGGCATCCTGGTCATCCAGCGGATAGTTA
ATGATCAGCCCACTGACGCGTTGCGCGAGAAGATTGTGCACCGCCGCTTTACAGGCTTCGACGCCGCTTC
GTTCTACCATCGACACCACCACGCTGGCACCCAGTTGATCGGCGCGAGATTTAATCGCCGCGACAATTTG
CGACGGCGCGTGCAGGGCCAGACTGGAGGTGGCAACGCCAATCAGCAACGACTGTTTGCCCGCCAGTTGT
TGTGCCACGCGGTTGGGAATGTAATTCAGCTCCGCCATCGCCGCTTCCACTTTTTCCCGCGTTTTCGCAG
AAACGTGGCTGGCCTGGTTCACCACGCGGGAAACGGTCTGATAAGAGACACCGGCATACTCTGCGACATC
GTATAACGTTACTGGTTTCACATTCACCACCCTGAATTGACTCTCTTCCGGGCGCTATCATGCCATACCG
CGAAAGGTTTTGCGCCATTCGATGGTGTCCGGGATCTCGACGCTCTCCCTTATGCGACTCCTGCATTAGG
AAGCAGCCCAGTAGTAGGTTGAGGCCGTTGAGCACCGCCGCCGCAAGGAATGGTGCATGCAAGGAGATGG
CGCCCAACAGTCCCCCGGCCACGGGGCCTGCCACCATACCCACGCCGAAACAAGCGCTCATGAGCCCGAA
GTGGCGAGCCCGATCTTCCCCATCGGTGATGTCGGCGATATAGGCGCCAGCAACCGCACCTGTGGCGCCG
GTGATGCCGGCCACGATGCGTCCGGCGTAGAGGATCGAGATCTCGATCCCGCGAAATTAATACGACTCAC
TATAGGGGAATTGTGAGCGGATAACAATTCCCCTCTAGAAATAATTTTGTTTAACTTTAAGAAGGAGATA
TACATATGGCTGAAGCTGGTATCACCGGCACCTGGTACAACCAGCTGGGATCCACCTTCATCGTTACCGC
TGGTGCTGACGGTGCTCTGACCGGTACCTACGAATCCGCTGTTGGTAACGCTGAATCTAGATACGTTCTG
ACCGGTCGTTACGACTCCGCTCCGGCTACCGACGGTTCCGGAACCGCTCTGGGTTGGACCGTTGCTTGGA
AAAACAACTACCGTAACGCTCACTCCGCTACCACCTGGTCTGGCCAGTACGTTGGTGGTGCTGAAGCTCG
TATCAACACCCAGTGGTTGTTGACCTCCGGCACCACCGAAGCCAACGCGTGGAAATCCACCCTGGTTGGT
CACGACACCTTCACCAAAGTTAAACCGTCCGCTGCTTCCTAATAAAAGCTTGCGGCCGCACTCGAGCACC
ACCACCACCACCACTGAGATCCGGCTGCTAACAAAGCCCGAAAGGAAGCTGAGTTGGCTGCTGCCACCGC
TGAGCAATAACTAGCATAACCCCTTGGGGCCTCTAAACGGGTCTTGAGGGGTTTTTTGCTGAAAGGAGGA
ACTATATCCGGATTGGCGAATGGG
[124 nt withheld, positions 1705-1828]
C
[91 nt withheld, positions 1830-1920]
A
[49 nt withheld, positions 1922-1970]
CCTTTGACGTTGGAGTCCACGTTCTTT
[37 nt withheld, positions 1998-2034]
ACCCTATCTCGGTCTATTCTTTTGATTTATAAGGGATTTTGCCGATTTCGGCCTATTGGTTAAAAAATGA
GCTGATTTAACAAAAATTTAACGCGAATTTTAACAAAATATTAACGCTTACAATTTAGGTGGCACTTTTC
GGGGAAATGTGCGCGGAACCCCTATTTGTTTATTTTTCTAAATACATTCAAATATGTATCCGCTCATGAG
ACAATAACCCTGATAAATGCTTCAATAATATTGAAAAAGGAAGAGTATGAGTATTCAACATTTCCGTGTC
GCCCTTATTCCCTTTTTTGCGGCATTTTGCCTTCCTGTTTTTGCTCACCCAGAAACGCTGGTGAAAGTAA
AAGATGCTGAAGATCAGTTGGGTGCACGAGTGGGTTACATCGAACTGGATCTCAACAGCGGTAAGATCCT
TGAGAGTTTTCGCCCCGAAGAACGTTTTCCAATGATGAGCACTTTTAAAGTTCTGCTATGTGGCGCGGTA
TTATCCCGTATTGACGCCGGGCAAGAGCAACTCGGTCGCCGCATACACTATTCTCAGAATGACTTGGTTG
AGTACTCACCAGTCACAGAAAAGCATCTTACGGATGGCATGACAGTAAGAGAATTATGCAGTGCTGCCAT
AACCATGAGTGATAACACTGCGGCCAACTTACTTCTGACAACGATCGGAGGACCGAAGGAGCTAACCGCT
TTTTTGCACAACATGGGGGATCATGTAACTCGCCTTGATCGTTGGGAACCGGAGCTGAATGAAGCCATAC
CAAACGACGAGCGTGACACCACGATGCCTGCAGCAATGGCAACAACGTTGCGCAAACTATTAACTGGCGA
ACTACTTACTCTAGCTTCCCGGCAACAATTAATAGACTGGATGGAGGCGGATAAAGTTGCAGGACCACTT
CTGCGCTCGGCCCTTCCGGCTGGCTGGTTTATTGCTGATAAATCTGGAGCCGGTGAGCGTGGGTCTCGCG
GTATCATTGCAGCACTGGGGCCAGATGGTAAGCCCTCCCGTATCGTAGTTATCTACACGACGGGGAGTCA
GGCAACTATGGATGAACGAAATAGACAGATCGCTGAGATAGGTGCCTCACTGATTAAGCATTGGTAACTG
TCAGACCAAGTTTACTCATATATACTTTAGATTGATTTAAAACTTCATTTTTAATTTAAAAGGATCTAGG
TGAAGATCCTTTTTGATAATCTCATGACCAAAATCCCTTAACGTGAGTTTTCGTTCCACTGAGCGTCAGA
CCCCGTAGAAAAGATCAAAGGATCTTCTTGAGATCCTTTTTTTCTGCGCGTAATCTGCTGCTTGCAAACA
AAAAAACCACCGCTACCAGCGGTGGTTTGTTTGCCGGATCAAGAGCTACCAACTCTTTTTCCGAAGGTAA
CTGGCTTCAGCAGAGCGCAGATACCAAATACTGTCCTTCTAGTGTAGCCGTAGTTAGGCCACCACTTCAA
GAACTCTGTAGCACCGCCTACATACCTCGCTCTGCTAATCCTGTTACCAGTGGCTGCTGCCAGTGGCGAT
AAGTCGTGTCTTACCGGGTTGGACTCAAGACGATAGTTACCGGATAAGGCGCAGCGGTCGGGCTGAACGG
GGGGTTCGTGCACACAGCCCAGCTTGGAGCGAACGACCTACACCGAACTGAGATACCTACAGCGTGAGCT
ATGAGAAAGCGCCACGCTTCCCGAAGGGAGAAAGGCGGACAGGTATCCGGTAAGCGGCAGGGTCGGAACA
GGAGAGCGCACGAGGGAGCTTCCAGGGGGAAACGCCTGGTATCTTTATAGTCCTGTCGGGTTTCGCCACC
TCTGACTTGAGCGTCGATTTTTGTGATGCTCGTCAGGGGGGCGGAGCCTATGGAAAAACGCCAGCAACGC
GGCCTTTTCACGGTTCCTGGCCTTTTGCTGGCCTTTTGCTCACATGTTCTTTCCTGCGTTATCCCCTGAT
TCTGTGGATAACCGTATTACCGCCTTTGAGTGAGCTGATACCGCTCGCCGCAGCCGAACGACCGAGCGCA
GCGAGTCAGTGAGCGAGGAAGCGGAAGAGCGCCTGATGCGGTATTTTCTCCTTACGCATCTGTGCGGTAT
TTCACACCGCAATGGTGCACTCTCAGTACAATCTGCTCTGATGCCGCATAGTTAAGCCAGTATACACTCC
GCTATCGCTACGTGACTGGGTCATGGCTGCGCCCCGACACCCGCCAACACCCGCTGACGCGCCCTGACGG
GCTTGTCTGCTCCCGGCATCCGCTTACAGACAAGCTGTGACCGTCTCCGGGAGCTGCATGTGTCAGAGGT
TTTCACCGTCATCACCGAAACGCGCGAGGCAGCTGCGGTAAAGCTCATCAGCGTGGTCGTGAAGCGATTC
ACAGATGTCTGCCTGTTCATCCGCGTCCAGCTCGTTGAGTTTCTCCAGAAGCGTTAATGTCTGGCTTCTG
ATAAAGCGGGCCATGTTAAGGGCGGTTTTTTCCTGTTTGGTCACTGATGCCTCCGTGTAAGGGGGATTTC
TGTTCATGGGGGTAATGATACCGATGAAACGAGAGAGGATGCTCACGATACGGGTTACTGATGATGAACA
TGCCCGGTTACTGGAACGTTGTGAGGGTAAACAACTGGCGGTATGGATGCGGCGGGACCAGAGAAAAATC
ACTCAGGGTCAATGCCAGCGCTTCGTTAATACAGATGTAGGTGTTCCACAGGGTAGCCAGCAGCATCCTG
CGATGCAGATCCGGAACATAATGGTGCAGGGCGCTGACTTCCGCGTTTCCAGACTTTACGAAACACGGAA
ACCGAAGACCATTCATGTTGTTGCTCAGGTCGCAGACGTTTTGCAGCAGCAGTCGCTTCACGTTCGCTCG
CGTATCGGTGATTCATTCTGCTAACCAGTAAGGCAACCCCGCCAGCCTAGCCGGGTCCTCAACGACAGGA
GCACGATCATGCGCACCCGTGGGGCCGCCATGCCGGCGATAATGGCCTGCTTCTCGCCGAAACGTTTGGT
GGCGGGACCAGTGACGAAGGCTTGAGCGAGGGCGTGCAAGATTCCGAATACCGCAAGCGACAGGCCGATC
ATCGTCGCGCTCCAGCGAAAGCGGTCCTCGCCGAAAATGACCCAGAGCGCTGCCGGCACCTGTCCTACGA
GTTGCATGATAAAGAAGACAGTCATAAGTGCGGCGACGATAGTCATGCCCCGCGCCCACCGGAAGGAGCT
GACTGGGTTGAAGGCTCTCAAGGGCATCGGTCGAGATCCCGGTGCCTAATGAGTGAGCTAACTTACATTA
ATTGCGTTGCGCTCACTGCCCGCTTTCCAGTCGGGAAACCTGTCGTGCCAGCTGCATTAATGAATCGGCC
AACGCGCGGGGAGAGGCGGTTTGCGTATTGGGCGCCAGGGTGGTTTTTCTTTTCACCAGTGAGACGGGCA
ACAGCTGATTGCCCTTCACCGCCTGGCCCTGAGAGAGTTGCAGCAAGCGGTCCACGCTGGTTTGCCCCAG
CAGGCGAAAATCCTGTTTGATGGTGGTTAACGGCGGGATATAACATGAGCTGTCTTCGGTATCGTCGTAT
CCCACTACCGAGATATCCGCACCAACGCGCAGCCCGGACTCGGTAATGGCGCGCATTGCGCCCAGCGCCA
TCTGATCGTTGGCAACCAGCATCGCAGTGGGAACGATGCCCTCATTCAGCATTTGCATGGTTTGTTGAAA
ACCGGACATGGCACTCCAGTCGCC
